>Addgene plasmid #164080 | pCMV-MtPylRS (human-opti) | depositor full sequence | sequence record 318362 | pCMV-MtPylRS (human-opti) sequence 7422 bps
AAAATGGCGGAAACCCCGGGAATCTAACCCGGCTGAACGGATTTAGAGTCCATTCGATCTACATGATCAG
GTTTCCGGTGTTTCGTCCTTTCCACAAGATATATAAAGCCAAGAAATCGAAATACTTTCAAGTTACGGTA
AGCATATGATAGTCCATTTTAAAACATAATTTTAAAACTGCAAACTACCCAAGAAATTATTACTTTCTAC
GTCACGTATTTTGTACTAATATCTTTGTGTTTACAGTCAAATTAATTCTAATTATCTCTCTAACAGCCTT
GTATCGTATATGCAAATATGAAGGAATCATGGGAAATAGGCCCTCTTCCTGCCCGACCTTCGCGATGTAC
GGGCCAGATATACGCCAATATTGGCCATTAGCCATATTATTCATTGGTTATATAGCATAAATCAATATTG
GCTATTGGCCATTGCATACGTTGTATCTATATCATAATATGTACATTTATATTGGCTCATGTCCAATATG
ACCGCCATGTTGGCATTGATTATTGACTAGTTATTAATAGTAATCAATTACGGGGTCATTAGTTCATAGC
CCATATATGGAGTTCCGCGTTACATAACTTACGGTAAATGGCCCGCCTGGCTGACCGCCCAACGACCCCC
GCCCATTGACGTCAATAATGACGTATGTTCCCATAGTAACGCCAATAGGGACTTTCCATTGACGTCAATG
GGTGGAGTATTTACGGTAAACTGCCCACTTGGCAGTACATCAAGTGTATCATATGCCAAGTCCGCCCCCT
ATTGACGTCAATGACGGTAAATGGCCCGCCTGGCATTATGCCCAGTACATGACCTTACGGGACTTTCCTA
CTTGGCAGTACATCTACGTATTAGTCATCGCTATTACCATGGTGATGCGGTTTTGGCAGTACACCAATGG
GCGTGGATAGCGGTTTGACTCACGGGGATTTCCAAGTCTCCACCCCATTGACGTCAATGGGAGTTTGTTT
TGGCACCAAAATCAACGGGACTTTCCAAAATGTCGTAATAACCCCGCCCCGTTGACGCAAATGGGCGGTA
GGCGTGTACGGTGGGAGGTCTATATAAGCAGAGCTCGTTTAGTGAACCGTCAGATCGCCTGGAGACGCCA
TCCACGCTGTTTTGACCTCCATAGAAGACACCGGGACCGATCCAGCCTCCGCGGCCGGGAACGGTGCATT
GGAACGCGGATTCCCCGTGCCAAGAGTGACGTAAGTACCGCCTATAGAGTCTATAGGCCCACCCCCTTGG
CTTCGTTAGAACGCGGCTACAATTAATACATAACCTTATGTATCATACACATACGATTTAGGTGACACTA
TAGAATAACATCCACTTTGCCTTTCTCTCCACAGGTGTCCACTCCCAGGTCCAACTGCACGGAAGCTTGC
CACCATGGACAAGAAGCCTCTGAACACCCTGATCTCTGCCACAGGCCTGTGGATGAGCAGGACCGGCAAG
CTGCACAAGATCCGCCACCACGAGGTGTCCAAGCGGAAGATCTACATCGAGATGGAGTGCGGCGAGCGCC
TGGTGGTGAACAATTCTCGCAGCTGTCGGGCAGCAAGAGCCCTGAGGCACCACAAGTATAGAAAGATCTG
CAAGCACTGTAGGGTGTCCGACGAGGATCTGAACAAGTTCCTGACCAGGACAAACGAGGATAAGAGCAAT
GCCAAGGTGACCGTGGTGTCCGCCCCCAAGATCAGAAAAGTGATGCCTAAGAGCGTGGCCAGGACACCCA
AGCCTCTGGAGAATACCGCCCCTGTGCAGACACTGCCATCCGAGTCTCAGCCAGCCCCCACCACACCAAT
CAGCGCCTCCACCACAGCACCAGCATCTACCAGCACCACAGCACCTGCCCCAGCCTCTACCACAGCACCA
GCACCTGCAAGCACCACAGCACCAGCCTCCGCCTCTACCACAATCAGCACCTCCGCCATGCCTGCCTCTA
CAAGCGCCCAGGGCACCACAAAGTTCAATTACATCTCTGGCGGCTTTCCAAGGCCAATCCCTGTGCAGGC
ATCCGCCCCCGCCCTGACCAAGTCTCAGATCGACAGACTCCAGGGCCTGCTGAGCCCTAAGGACGAGATC
TCCCTGGATTCTGGCACACCATTCAGGAAGCTGGAGAGCGAGCTGCTGTCCCGGAGAAGGAAGGACCTGA
AGCAGATCTACGCCGAGGAGCGCGAGCACTATCTGGGCAAGCTGGAGCGGGAGATCACCAAGTTCTTTGT
GGATAGAGGCTTTCTGGAGATCAAGAGCCCCATCCTGATCCCTATGGAGTACATCGAGCGCATGGGCATC
GACAACGATAAGGAGCTGTCCAAGCAGATCTTCCGCGTGGATAACAATTTTTGCCTGCGGCCAATGCTGG
CCCCCAACCTGTACAATTATCTGAGAAAGCTGAATAGGGCCCTGCCAGACCCCATCAAGATCTTTGAGAT
CGGCCCATGTTATCGGAAGGAGTCCGATGGCAAGGAGCACCTGGAGGAGTTCACCATGCTGAACTTTTGC
CAGATGGGCTCTGGCTGTACAAGAGAGAATCTGGAGGCCATCATCAAGGACTTCCTGGATTACCTGGGCA
TCGACTTTGAGATCGTGGGCGATTCCTGCATGGTGTATGGCGACACCCTGGATGTGATGCACGGCGACCT
GGAGCTGAGCTCCGCCGTGGTGGGACCTGTGCCAATGGACAGGGATTGGGGCATCAACAAGCCCTGGATC
GGAGCAGGATTCGGACTGGAGCGGCTGCTGAAAGTGATGCACAACTTTAAGAATATCAAGCGCGCCTCCC
GGTCTGAGAGCTACTATAACGGCATCAGCACAAATCTGTGAGGATCCACCCGCTGATCAGCCTCGACTGT
GCCTTCTAGTTGCCAGCCATCTGTTGTTTGCCCCTCCCCCGTGCCTTCCTTGACCCTGGAAGGTGCCACT
CCCACTGTCCTTTCCTAATAAAATGAGGAAATTGCATCGCATTGTCTGAGTAGGTGTCATTCTATTCTGG
GGGGTGGGGTGGGGCAGGACAGCAAGGGGGAGGATTGGGAAGACAATAGCAGGCATGCTGGGGATGCGGT
GGGCTCTATGGCTTCTGAGGCGGAAAGAACCAGCTGGGGCTCTAGGGGGTATCCCC
[124 nt withheld, positions 3137-3260]
C
[32 nt withheld, positions 3262-3293]
CA
[57 nt withheld, positions 3296-3352]
A
[49 nt withheld, positions 3354-3402]
CCTTTGACGTTGGAGTCCACGTTCTTT
[37 nt withheld, positions 3430-3466]
ACCCTATCTCGGTCTATTCTTTTGATTTATAAGGGATTTTGGGGATTTCGGCCTATTGGTTAAAAAATGA
GCTGATTTAACAAAAATTTAACGCGAATTAATTCTGTGGAATGTGTGTCAGTTAGGGTGTGGAAAGTCCC
CAGGCTCCCCAGGCAGGCAGAAGTATGCAAAGCATGCATCTCAATTAGTCAGCAACCAGGTGTGGAAAGT
CCCCAGGCTCCCCAGCAGGCAGAAGTATGCAAAGCATGCATCTCAATTAGTCAGCAACCATAGTCCCGCC
CCTAACTCCGCCCATCCCGCCCCTAACTCCGCCCAGTTCCGCCCATTCTCCGCCCCATGGCTGACTAATT
TTTTTTATTTATGCAGAGGCCGAGGCCGCCTCTGCCTCTGAGCTATTCCAGAAGTAGTGAGGAGGCTTTT
TTGGAGGCCTAGGCTTTTGCAAAAAGCTCCCGGGAGCTTGTATATCCATTTTCGGATCTGATCAGCACGT
GATGAAAAAGCCTGAACTCACCGCGACGTCTGTCGAGAAGTTTCTGATCGAAAAGTTCGACAGCGTCTCC
GACCTGATGCAGCTCTCGGAGGGCGAAGAATCTCGTGCTTTCAGCTTCGATGTAGGAGGGCGTGGATATG
TCCTGCGGGTAAATAGCTGCGCCGATGGTTTCTACAAAGATCGTTATGTTTATCGGCACTTTGCATCGGC
CGCGCTCCCGATTCCGGAAGTGCTTGACATTGGGGAATTCAGCGAGAGCCTGACCTATTGCATCTCCCGC
CGTGCACAGGGTGTCACGTTGCAAGACCTGCCTGAAACCGAACTGCCCGCTGTTCTGCAGCCGGTCGCGG
AGGCCATGGATGCGATCGCTGCGGCCGATCTTAGCCAGACGAGCGGGTTCGGCCCATTCGGACCGCAAGG
AATCGGTCAATACACTACATGGCGTGATTTCATATGCGCGATTGCTGATCCCCATGTGTATCACTGGCAA
ACTGTGATGGACGACACCGTCAGTGCGTCCGTCGCGCAGGCTCTCGATGAGCTGATGCTTTGGGCCGAGG
ACTGCCCCGAAGTCCGGCACCTCGTGCACGCGGATTTCGGCTCCAACAATGTCCTGACGGACAATGGCCG
CATAACAGCGGTCATTGACTGGAGCGAGGCGATGTTCGGGGATTCCCAATACGAGGTCGCCAACATCTTC
TTCTGGAGGCCGTGGTTGGCTTGTATGGAGCAGCAGACGCGCTACTTCGAGCGGAGGCATCCGGAGCTTG
CAGGATCGCCGCGGCTCCGGGCGTATATGCTCCGCATTGGTCTTGACCAACTCTATCAGAGCTTGGTTGA
CGGCAATTTCGATGATGCAGCTTGGGCGCAGGGTCGATGCGACGCAATCGTCCGATCCGGAGCCGGGACT
GTCGGGCGTACACAAATCGCCCGCAGAAGCGCGGCCGTCTGGACCGATGGCTGTGTAGAAGTACTCGCCG
ATAGTGGAAACCGACGCCCCAGCACTCGTCCGAGGGCAAAGGAATAGCACGTGCTACGAGATTTCGATTC
CACCGCCGCCTTCTATGAAAGGTTGGGCTTCGGAATCGTTTTCCGGGACGCCGGCTGGATGATCCTCCAG
CGCGGGGATCTCATGCTGGAGTTCTTCGCCCACCCCAACTTGTTTATTGCAGCTTATAATGGTTACAAAT
AAAGCAATAGCATCACAAATTTCACAAATAAAGCATTTTTTTCACTGCATTCTAGTTGTGGTTTGTCCAA
ACTCATCAATGTATCTTATCATGTCTGTATACCGTCGACCTCTAGCTAGAGCTTGGCGTAATCATGGTCA
TAGCTGTTTCCTGTGTGAAATTGTTATCCGCTCACAATTCCACACAACATACGAGCCGGAAGCATAAAGT
GTAAAGCCTGGGGTGCCTAATGAGTGAGCTAACTCACATTAATTGCGTTGCGCTCACTGCCCGCTTTCCA
GTCGGGAAACCTGTCGTGCCAGCTGCATTAATGAATCGGCCAACGCGCGGGGAGAGGCGGTTTGCGTATT
GGGCGCTCTTCCGCTTCCTCGCTCACTGACTCGCTGCGCTCGGTCGTTCGGCTGCGGCGAGCGGTATCAG
CTCACTCAAAGGCGGTAATACGGTTATCCACAGAATCAGGGGATAACGCAGGAAAGAACATGTGAGCAAA
AGGCCAGCAAAAGGCCAGGAACCGTAAAAAGGCCGCGTTGCTGGCGTTTTTCCATAGGCTCCGCCCCCCT
GACGAGCATCACAAAAATCGACGCTCAAGTCAGAGGTGGCGAAACCCGACAGGACTATAAAGATACCAGG
CGTTTCCCCCTGGAAGCTCCCTCGTGCGCTCTCCTGTTCCGACCCTGCCGCTTACCGGATACCTGTCCGC
CTTTCTCCCTTCGGGAAGCGTGGCGCTTTCTCAATGCTCACGCTGTAGGTATCTCAGTTCGGTGTAGGTC
GTTCGCTCCAAGCTGGGCTGTGTGCACGAACCCCCCGTTCAGCCCGACCGCTGCGCCTTATCCGGTAACT
ATCGTCTTGAGTCCAACCCGGTAAGACACGACTTATCGCCACTGGCAGCAGCCACTGGTAACAGGATTAG
CAGAGCGAGGTATGTAGGCGGTGCTACAGAGTTCTTGAAGTGGTGGCCTAACTACGGCTACACTAGAAGG
ACAGTATTTGGTATCTGCGCTCTGCTGAAGCCAGTTACCTTCGGAAAAAGAGTTGGTAGCTCTTGATCCG
GCAAACAAACCACCGCTGGTAGCGGTGGTTTTTTTGTTTGCAAGCAGCAGATTACGCGCAGAAAAAAAGG
ATCTCAAGAAGATCCTTTGATCTTTTCTACGGGGTCTGACGCTCAGTGGAACGAAAACTCACGTTAAGGG
ATTTTGGTCATGAGATTATCAAAAAGGATCTTCACCTAGATCCTTTTAAATTAAAAATGAAGTTTTAAAT
CAATCTAAAGTATATATGAGTAAACTTGGTCTGACAGTTACCAATGCTTAATCAGTGAGGCACCTATCTC
AGCGATCTGTCTATTTCGTTCATCCATAGTTGCCTGACTCCCCGTCGTGTAGATAACTACGATACGGGAG
GGCTTACCATCTGGCCCCAGTGCTGCAATGATACCGCGAGACCCACGCTCACCGGCTCCAGATTTATCAG
CAATAAACCAGCCAGCCGGAAGGGCCGAGCGCAGAAGTGGTCCTGCAACTTTATCCGCCTCCATCCAGTC
TATTAATTGTTGCCGGGAAGCTAGAGTAAGTAGTTCGCCAGTTAATAGTTTGCGCAACGTTGTTGCCATT
GCTACAGGCATCGTGGTGTCACGCTCGTCGTTTGGTATGGCTTCATTCAGCTCCGGTTCCCAACGATCAA
GGCGAGTTACATGATCCCCCATGTTGTGCAAAAAAGCGGTTAGCTCCTTCGGTCCTCCGATCGTTGTCAG
AAGTAAGTTGGCCGCAGTGTTATCACTCATGGTTATGGCAGCACTGCATAATTCTCTTACTGTCATGCCA
TCCGTAAGATGCTTTTCTGTGACTGGTGAGTACTCAACCAAGTCATTCTGAGAATAGTGTATGCGGCGAC
CGAGTTGCTCTTGCCCGGCGTCAATACGGGATAATACCGCGCCACATAGCAGAACTTTAAAAGTGCTCAT
CATTGGAAAACGTTCTTCGGGGCGAAAACTCTCAAGGATCTTACCGCTGTTGAGATCCAGTTCGATGTAA
CCCACTCGTGCACCCAACTGATCTTCAGCATCTTTTACTTTCACCAGCGTTTCTGGGTGAGCAAAAACAG
GAAGGCAAAATGCCGCAAAAAAGGGAATAAGGGCGACACGGAAATGTTGAATACTCATACTCTTCCTTTT
TCAATATTATTGAAGCATTTATCAGGGTTATTGTCTCATGAGCGGATACATATTTGAATGTATTTAGAAA
AATAAACAAATAGGGGTTCCGCGCACATTTCCCCGA
Features (pLannotate 1.2.2; 22 found; start..end, strand, type, name):
      7..75      -  ncRNA          tRNA: Accession: RF00005 - tRNA
     85..325     -  promoter       U6 promoter: RNA polymerase III promoter for human U6 snRNA
    504..881     +  enhancer       CMV enhancer: human cytomegalovirus immediate early enhancer
    883..1082    +  promoter       CMV promoter: human cytomegalovirus (CMV) immediate early promoter
   1221..1264    +  intron         CMV intron (fragment): modified intron A from human cytomegalovirus
   1316..1334    +  promoter       SP6 promoter: promoter for bacteriophage SP6 RNA polymerase
   1338..1375    +  CDS            IgH signal sequence (fragment): signal sequence from the mouse immunoglobulin heavy chain variable region
   1405..2838    +  CDS            pylS: PYLS_METMA - Experimental evidence at protein level: Swiss-Prot protein existence level 1. Catalyzes the attachment of pyrrolysine to tRNA(Pyl). Pyrrolysine is a lysine derivative encoded by the termination codon UAG. From Methanosarcina mazei (strain ATCC BAA-159 / DSM 3647 / Goe1 / Go1 / JCM 11833 / OCM 88) (Methanosarcina frisia).
   2867..3091    +  polyA_signal   bGH poly(A) signal: bovine growth hormone polyadenylation signal
   3095..3116    +  promoter       SV40 promoter (fragment): SV40 enhancer and early promoter
   3137..3565    +  rep_origin     f1 ori (sequence partly withheld): f1 bacteriophage origin of replication; arrow indicates direction of (+) strand synthesis
   3579..3909    +  promoter       SV40 promoter: SV40 enhancer and early promoter
   3958..4983    +  CDS            HygR: aminoglycoside phosphotransferase from E. coli; aph(4)-Ia; confers resistance to hygromycin
   4993..5118    +  CDS            ble (fragment): BLE_KLEPN - Experimental evidence at protein level: Swiss-Prot protein existence level 1. Binding protein with a strong affinity to the bleomycin family of antibiotics. Binds to CL990; an antimitotic-antibiotic compound. From Klebsiella pneumoniae.
   5113..5234    +  polyA_signal   SV40 poly(A) signal: SV40 polyadenylation signal
   5307..5323    -  protein_bind   lac operator: The lac repressor binds to the lac operator to inhibit transcription in E. coli. This inhibition can be relieved by adding lactose or isopropyl-β-D-thiogalactopyranoside (IPTG). lac repressor encoded by lacI
   5331..5361    -  promoter       lac promoter: promoter for the E. coli lac operon
   5376..5397    -  protein_bind   CAP binding site: CAP binding activates transcription in the presence of cAMP. E. coli catabolite activator protein
   5410..5502    -  CDS            lacI (fragment): lac repressor; lacI; The lac repressor binds to the lac operator to inhibit transcription in E. coli. This inhibition can be relieved by adding lactose or isopropyl-β-D-thiogalactopyranoside (IPTG).
   5685..6273    -  rep_origin     ori: high-copy-number ColE1/pMB1/pBR322/pUC origin of replication
   6444..7304    -  CDS            AmpR: β-lactamase; bla; confers resistance to ampicillin, carbenicillin, and related antibiotics
   7305..7409    -  promoter       AmpR promoter: bla
