>Addgene plasmid #164080 | pCMV-MtPylRS (human-opti) | addgene full sequence | sequence record 330301 | Addgene NGS Result
GGCATTGATTATTGACTAGTTATTAATAGTAATCAATTACGGGGTCATTAGTTCATAGCCCATATATGGA
GTTCCGCGTTACATAACTTACGGTAAATGGCCCGCCTGGCTGACCGCCCAACGACCCCCGCCCATTGACG
TCAATAATGACGTATGTTCCCATAGTAACGCCAATAGGGACTTTCCATTGACGTCAATGGGTGGAGTATT
TACGGTAAACTGCCCACTTGGCAGTACATCAAGTGTATCATATGCCAAGTCCGCCCCCTATTGACGTCAA
TGACGGTAAATGGCCCGCCTGGCATTATGCCCAGTACATGACCTTACGGGACTTTCCTACTTGGCAGTAC
ATCTACGTATTAGTCATCGCTATTACCATGGTGATGCGGTTTTGGCAGTACACCAATGGGCGTGGATAGC
GGTTTGACTCACGGGGATTTCCAAGTCTCCACCCCATTGACGTCAATGGGAGTTTGTTTTGGCACCAAAA
TCAACGGGACTTTCCAAAATGTCGTAATAACCCCGCCCCGTTGACGCAAATGGGCGGTAGGCGTGTACGG
TGGGAGGTCTATATAAGCAGAGCTCGTTTAGTGAACCGTCAGATCGCCTGGAGACGCCATCCACGCTGTT
TTGACCTCCATAGAAGACACCGGGACCGATCCAGCCTCCGCGGCCGGGAACGGTGCATTGGAACGCGGAT
TCCCCGTGCCAAGAGTGACGTAAGTACCGCCTATAGAGTCTATAGGCCCACCCCCTTGGCTTCGTTAGAA
CGCGGCTACAATTAATACATAACCTTATGTATCATACACATACGATTTAGGTGACACTATAGAATAACAT
CCACTTTGCCTTTCTCTCCACAGGTGTCCACTCCCAGGTCCAACTGCACGGAAGCTTGCCACCATGGACA
AGAAGCCTCTGAACACCCTGATCTCTGCCACAGGCCTGTGGATGAGCAGGACCGGCAAGCTGCACAAGAT
CCGCCACCACGAGGTGTCCAAGCGGAAGATCTACATCGAGATGGAGTGCGGCGAGCGCCTGGTGGTGAAC
AATTCTCGCAGCTGTCGGGCAGCAAGAGCCCTGAGGCACCACAAGTATAGAAAGATCTGCAAGCACTGTA
GGGTGTCCGACGAGGATCTGAACAAGTTCCTGACCAGGACAAACGAGGATAAGAGCAATGCCAAGGTGAC
CGTGGTGTCCGCCCCCAAGATCAGAAAAGTGATGCCTAAGAGCGTGGCCAGGACACCCAAGCCTCTGGAG
AATACCGCCCCTGTGCAGACACTGCCATCCGAGTCTCAGCCAGCCCCCACCACACCAATCAGCGCCTCCA
CCACAGCACCAGCATCTACCAGCACCACAGCACCTGCCCCAGCCTCTACCACAGCACCAGCACCTGCAAG
CACCACAGCACCAGCCTCCGCCTCTACCACAATCAGCACCTCCGCCATGCCTGCCTCTACAAGCGCCCAG
GGCACCACAAAGTTCAATTACATCTCTGGCGGCTTTCCAAGGCCAATCCCTGTGCAGGCATCCGCCCCCG
CCCTGACCAAGTCTCAGATCGACAGACTCCAGGGCCTGCTGAGCCCTAAGGACGAGATCTCCCTGGATTC
TGGCACACCATTCAGGAAGCTGGAGAGCGAGCTGCTGTCCCGGAGAAGGAAGGACCTGAAGCAGATCTAC
GCCGAGGAGCGCGAGCACTATCTGGGCAAGCTGGAGCGGGAGATCACCAAGTTCTTTGTGGATAGAGGCT
TTCTGGAGATCAAGAGCCCCATCCTGATCCCTATGGAGTACATCGAGCGCATGGGCATCGACAACGATAA
GGAGCTGTCCAAGCAGATCTTCCGCGTGGATAACAATTTTTGCCTGCGGCCAATGCTGGCCCCCAACCTG
TACAATTATCTGAGAAAGCTGAATAGGGCCCTGCCAGACCCCATCAAGATCTTTGAGATCGGCCCATGTT
ATCGGAAGGAGTCCGATGGCAAGGAGCACCTGGAGGAGTTCACCATGCTGAACTTTTGCCAGATGGGCTC
TGGCTGTACAAGAGAGAATCTGGAGGCCATCATCAAGGACTTCCTGGATTACCTGGGCATCGACTTTGAG
ATCGTGGGCGATTCCTGCATGGTGTATGGCGACACCCTGGATGTGATGCACGGCGACCTGGAGCTGAGCT
CCGCCGTGGTGGGACCTGTGCCAATGGACAGGGATTGGGGCATCAACAAGCCCTGGATCGGAGCAGGATT
CGGACTGGAGCGGCTGCTGAAAGTGATGCACAACTTTAAGAATATCAAGCGCGCCTCCCGGTCTGAGAGC
TACTATAACGGCATCAGCACAAATCTGTGAGGATCCACCCGCTGATCAGCCTCGACTGTGCCTTCTAGTT
GCCAGCCATCTGTTGTTTGCCCCTCCCCCGTGCCTTCCTTGACCCTGGAAGGTGCCACTCCCACTGTCCT
TTCCTAATAAAATGAGGAAATTGCATCGCATTGTCTGAGTAGGTGTCATTCTATTCTGGGGGGTGGGGTG
GGGCAGGACAGCAAGGGGGAGGATTGGGAAGACAATAGCAGGCATGCTGGGGATGCGGTGGGCTCTATGG
CTTCTGAGGCGGAAAGAACCAGCTGGGGCTCTAGGGGGTATCCCC
[124 nt withheld, positions 2636-2759]
C
[91 nt withheld, positions 2761-2851]
A
[49 nt withheld, positions 2853-2901]
CCTTTGACGTTGGAGTCCACGTTCTTT
[37 nt withheld, positions 2929-2965]
ACCCTATCTCGGTCTATTCTTTTGATTTATAAGGGATTTTGCCGATTTCGGCCTATTGGTTAAAAAATGA
GCTGATTTAACAAAAATTTAACGCGAATTAATTCTGTGGAATGTGTGTCAGTTAGGGTGTGGAAAGTCCC
CAGGCTCCCCAGCAGGCAGAAGTATGCAAAGCATGCATCTCAATTAGTCAGCAACCAGGTGTGGAAAGTC
CCCAGGCTCCCCAGCAGGCAGAAGTATGCAAAGCATGCATCTCAATTAGTCAGCAACCATAGTCCCGCCC
CTAACTCCGCCCATCCCGCCCCTAACTCCGCCCAGTTCCGCCCATTCTCCGCCCCATGGCTGACTAATTT
TTTTTATTTATGCAGAGGCCGAGGCCGCCTCTGCCTCTGAGCTATTCCAGAAGTAGTGAGGAGGCTTTTT
TGGAGGCCTAGGCTTTTGCAAAAAGCTCCCGGGAGCTTGTATATCCATTTTCGGATCTGATCAGCACGTG
ATGAAAAAGCCTGAACTCACCGCGACGTCTGTCGAGAAGTTTCTGATCGAAAAGTTCGACAGCGTCTCCG
ACCTGATGCAGCTCTCGGAGGGCGAAGAATCTCGTGCTTTCAGCTTCGATGTAGGAGGGCGTGGATATGT
CCTGCGGGTAAATAGCTGCGCCGATGGTTTCTACAAAGATCGTTATGTTTATCGGCACTTTGCATCGGCC
GCGCTCCCGATTCCGGAAGTGCTTGACATTGGGGAATTCAGCGAGAGCCTGACCTATTGCATCTCCCGCC
GTGCACAGGGTGTCACGTTGCAAGACCTGCCTGAAACCGAACTGCCCGCTGTTCTGCAGCCGGTCGCGGA
GGCCATGGATGCGATCGCTGCGGCCGATCTTAGCCAGACGAGCGGGTTCGGCCCATTCGGACCGCAAGGA
ATCGGTCAATACACTACATGGCGTGATTTCATATGCGCGATTGCTGATCCCCATGTGTATCACTGGCAAA
CTGTGATGGACGACACCGTCAGTGCGTCCGTCGCGCAGGCTCTCGATGAGCTGATGCTTTGGGCCGAGGA
CTGCCCCGAAGTCCGGCACCTCGTGCACGCGGATTTCGGCTCCAACAATGTCCTGACGGACAATGGCCGC
ATAACAGCGGTCATTGACTGGAGCGAGGCGATGTTCGGGGATTCCCAATACGAGGTCGCCAACATCTTCT
TCTGGAGGCCGTGGTTGGCTTGTATGGAGCAGCAGACGCGCTACTTCGAGCGGAGGCATCCGGAGCTTGC
AGGATCGCCGCGGCTCCGGGCGTATATGCTCCGCATTGGTCTTGACCAACTCTATCAGAGCTTGGTTGAC
GGCAATTTCGATGATGCAGCTTGGGCGCAGGGTCGATGCGACGCAATCGTCCGATCCGGAGCCGGGACTG
TCGGGCGTACACAAATCGCCCGCAGAAGCGCGGCCGTCTGGACCGATGGCTGTGTAGAAGTACTCGCCGA
TAGTGGAAACCGACGCCCCAGCACTCGTCCGAGGGCAAAGGAATAGCACGTGCTACGAGATTTCGATTCC
ACCGCCGCCTTCTATGAAAGGTTGGGCTTCGGAATCGTTTTCCGGGACGCCGGCTGGATGATCCTCCAGC
GCGGGGATCTCATGCTGGAGTTCTTCGCCCACCCCAACTTGTTTATTGCAGCTTATAATGGTTACAAATA
AAGCAATAGCATCACAAATTTCACAAATAAAGCATTTTTTTCACTGCATTCTAGTTGTGGTTTGTCCAAA
CTCATCAATGTATCTTATCATGTCTGTATACCGTCGACCTCTAGCTAGAGCTTGGCGTAATCATGGTCAT
AGCTGTTTCCTGTGTGAAATTGTTATCCGCTCACAATTCCACACAACATACGAGCCGGAAGCATAAAGTG
TAAAGCCTGGGGTGCCTAATGAGTGAGCTAACTCACATTAATTGCGTTGCGCTCACTGCCCGCTTTCCAG
TCGGGAAACCTGTCGTGCCAGCTGCATTAATGAATCGGCCAACGCGCGGGGAGAGGCGGTTTGCGTATTG
GGCGCTCTTCCGCTTCCTCGCTCACTGACTCGCTGCGCTCGGTCGTTCGGCTGCGGCGAGCGGTATCAGC
TCACTCAAAGGCGGTAATACGGTTATCCACAGAATCAGGGGATAACGCAGGAAAGAACATGTGAGCAAAA
GGCCAGCAAAAGGCCAGGAACCGTAAAAAGGCCGCGTTGCTGGCGTTTTTCCATAGGCTCCGCCCCCCTG
ACGAGCATCACAAAAATCGACGCTCAAGTCAGAGGTGGCGAAACCCGACAGGACTATAAAGATACCAGGC
GTTTCCCCCTGGAAGCTCCCTCGTGCGCTCTCCTGTTCCGACCCTGCCGCTTACCGGATACCTGTCCGCC
TTTCTCCCTTCGGGAAGCGTGGCGCTTTCTCATAGCTCACGCTGTAGGTATCTCAGTTCGGTGTAGGTCG
TTCGCTCCAAGCTGGGCTGTGTGCACGAACCCCCCGTTCAGCCCGACCGCTGCGCCTTATCCGGTAACTA
TCGTCTTGAGTCCAACCCGGTAAGACACGACTTATCGCCACTGGCAGCAGCCACTGGTAACAGGATTAGC
AGAGCGAGGTATGTAGGCGGTGCTACAGAGTTCTTGAAGTGGTGGCCTAACTACGGCTACACTAGAAGAA
CAGTATTTGGTATCTGCGCTCTGCTGAAGCCAGTTACCTTCGGAAAAAGAGTTGGTAGCTCTTGATCCGG
CAAACAAACCACCGCTGGTAGCGGTGGTTTTTTTGTTTGCAAGCAGCAGATTACGCGCAGAAAAAAAGGA
TCTCAAGAAGATCCTTTGATCTTTTCTACGGGGTCTGACGCTCAGTGGAACGAAAACTCACGTTAAGGGA
TTTTGGTCATGAGATTATCAAAAAGGATCTTCACCTAGATCCTTTTAAATTAAAAATGAAGTTTTAAATC
AATCTAAAGTATATATGAGTAAACTTGGTCTGACAGTTACCAATGCTTAATCAGTGAGGCACCTATCTCA
GCGATCTGTCTATTTCGTTCATCCATAGTTGCCTGACTCCCCGTCGTGTAGATAACTACGATACGGGAGG
GCTTACCATCTGGCCCCAGTGCTGCAATGATACCGCGAGACCCACGCTCACCGGCTCCAGATTTATCAGC
AATAAACCAGCCAGCCGGAAGGGCCGAGCGCAGAAGTGGTCCTGCAACTTTATCCGCCTCCATCCAGTCT
ATTAATTGTTGCCGGGAAGCTAGAGTAAGTAGTTCGCCAGTTAATAGTTTGCGCAACGTTGTTGCCATTG
CTACAGGCATCGTGGTGTCACGCTCGTCGTTTGGTATGGCTTCATTCAGCTCCGGTTCCCAACGATCAAG
GCGAGTTACATGATCCCCCATGTTGTGCAAAAAAGCGGTTAGCTCCTTCGGTCCTCCGATCGTTGTCAGA
AGTAAGTTGGCCGCAGTGTTATCACTCATGGTTATGGCAGCACTGCATAATTCTCTTACTGTCATGCCAT
CCGTAAGATGCTTTTCTGTGACTGGTGAGTACTCAACCAAGTCATTCTGAGAATAGTGTATGCGGCGACC
GAGTTGCTCTTGCCCGGCGTCAATACGGGATAATACCGCGCCACATAGCAGAACTTTAAAAGTGCTCATC
ATTGGAAAACGTTCTTCGGGGCGAAAACTCTCAAGGATCTTACCGCTGTTGAGATCCAGTTCGATGTAAC
CCACTCGTGCACCCAACTGATCTTCAGCATCTTTTACTTTCACCAGCGTTTCTGGGTGAGCAAAAACAGG
AAGGCAAAATGCCGCAAAAAAGGGAATAAGGGCGACACGGAAATGTTGAATACTCATACTCTTCCTTTTT
CAATATTATTGAAGCATTTATCAGGGTTATTGTCTCATGAGCGGATACATATTTGAATGTATTTAGAAAA
ATAAACAAATAGGGGTTCCGCGCACATTTCCCCGAAAAATGGCGGAAACCCCGGGAATCTAACCCGGCTG
AACGGATTTAGAGTCCATTCGATCTACATGATCAGGTTTCCGGTGTTTCGTCCTTTCCACAAGATATATA
AAGCCAAGAAATCGAAATACTTTCAAGTTACGGTAAGCATATGATAGTCCATTTTAAAACATAATTTTAA
AACTGCAAACTACCCAAGAAATTATTACTTTCTACGTCACGTATTTTGTACTAATATCTTTGTGTTTACA
GTCAAATTAATTCTAATTATCTCTCTAACAGCCTTGTATCGTATATGCAAATATGAAGGAATCATGGGAA
ATAGGCCCTCTTCCTGCCCGACCTTCGCGATGTACGGGCCAGATATACGCCAATATTGGCCATTAGCCAT
ATTATTCATTGGTTATATAGCATAAATCAATATTGGCTATTGGCCATTGCATACGTTGTATCTATATCAT
AATATGTACATTTATATTGGCTCATGTCCAATATGACCGCCATGTT
Features (pLannotate 1.2.2; 22 found; start..end, strand, type, name):
      3..380     +  enhancer       CMV enhancer: human cytomegalovirus immediate early enhancer
    382..581     +  promoter       CMV promoter: human cytomegalovirus (CMV) immediate early promoter
    720..763     +  intron         CMV intron (fragment): modified intron A from human cytomegalovirus
    815..833     +  promoter       SP6 promoter: promoter for bacteriophage SP6 RNA polymerase
    837..874     +  CDS            IgH signal sequence (fragment): signal sequence from the mouse immunoglobulin heavy chain variable region
    904..2337    +  CDS            pylS: PYLS_METMA - Experimental evidence at protein level: Swiss-Prot protein existence level 1. Catalyzes the attachment of pyrrolysine to tRNA(Pyl). Pyrrolysine is a lysine derivative encoded by the termination codon UAG. From Methanosarcina mazei (strain ATCC BAA-159 / DSM 3647 / Goe1 / Go1 / JCM 11833 / OCM 88) (Methanosarcina frisia).
   2366..2590    +  polyA_signal   bGH poly(A) signal: bovine growth hormone polyadenylation signal
   2594..2615    +  promoter       SV40 promoter (fragment): SV40 enhancer and early promoter
   2636..3064    +  rep_origin     f1 ori (sequence partly withheld): f1 bacteriophage origin of replication; arrow indicates direction of (+) strand synthesis
   3078..3407    +  promoter       SV40 promoter: SV40 enhancer and early promoter
   3456..4481    +  CDS            HygR: aminoglycoside phosphotransferase from E. coli; aph(4)-Ia; confers resistance to hygromycin
   4491..4616    +  CDS            ble (fragment): BLE_KLEPN - Experimental evidence at protein level: Swiss-Prot protein existence level 1. Binding protein with a strong affinity to the bleomycin family of antibiotics. Binds to CL990; an antimitotic-antibiotic compound. From Klebsiella pneumoniae.
   4611..4732    +  polyA_signal   SV40 poly(A) signal: SV40 polyadenylation signal
   4805..4821    -  protein_bind   lac operator: The lac repressor binds to the lac operator to inhibit transcription in E. coli. This inhibition can be relieved by adding lactose or isopropyl-β-D-thiogalactopyranoside (IPTG). lac repressor encoded by lacI
   4829..4859    -  promoter       lac promoter: promoter for the E. coli lac operon
   4874..4895    -  protein_bind   CAP binding site: CAP binding activates transcription in the presence of cAMP. E. coli catabolite activator protein
   4908..5000    -  CDS            lacI (fragment): lac repressor; lacI; The lac repressor binds to the lac operator to inhibit transcription in E. coli. This inhibition can be relieved by adding lactose or isopropyl-β-D-thiogalactopyranoside (IPTG).
   5183..5771    -  rep_origin     ori: high-copy-number ColE1/pMB1/pBR322/pUC origin of replication
   5942..6802    -  CDS            AmpR: β-lactamase; bla; confers resistance to ampicillin, carbenicillin, and related antibiotics
   6803..6907    -  promoter       AmpR promoter: bla
   6927..6995    -  ncRNA          tRNA: Accession: RF00005 - tRNA
   7005..7245    -  promoter       U6 promoter: RNA polymerase III promoter for human U6 snRNA
