[The description below was written by a language model from this plasmid's Addgene catalogue record and pLannotate feature annotations shown in this document.]
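Description:
pCMV-MtPylRS (human-opti) is a mammalian expression plasmid of about 7.4 kb, built on a pCMV backbone, for producing a pyrrolysyl-tRNA synthetase from the thermophilic archaeon Methanosarcina thermophila in mammalian cells for genetic code expansion. It is propagated in E. coli as a high-copy plasmid through a ColE1/pUC-type origin with ampicillin selection (AmpR under its own bla promoter). An f1 origin is also present. For selection in mammalian cells it carries a hygromycin resistance cassette driven by the SV40 enhancer/early promoter and terminated by an SV40 poly(A) signal. Short annotated fragments of ble, lacI, the lac promoter/operator region, an SP6 promoter, a CMV intron and an IgH signal sequence appear to be backbone remnants rather than functional parts of the design.

The payload is a 1,434 bp human codon-optimized MtPylRS open reading frame, placed downstream of the CMV immediate-early enhancer and promoter and followed by the bGH polyadenylation signal. The automated annotation labels this coding sequence as pylS from Methanosarcina mazei, which reflects its closest database homologue; the catalogue entry states that the gene is from M. thermophila. Both sequence records also show a human U6 (RNA polymerase III) promoter driving a roughly 70 nt tRNA gene on the opposite strand. The record does not identify this tRNA, though a co-expressed suppressor tRNA partner for the synthetase would fit the stated purpose. In such systems the synthetase charges its tRNA with a noncanonical amino acid, which is then incorporated at a reassigned stop codon, typically UAG, in a target protein. The depositor and repository sequences differ by one nucleotide in length and in their start position, but share the same feature layout.
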