Addgene plasmid #164080: pCMV-MtPylRS (human-opti)
Purpose: To express a Methanosarcina thermophila derived PylRS in mammalian cells for genetic code expansion
Depositing lab: Tao Liu. Depositing organization: Peking University. Publication: Thermophilic Pyrrolysyl-tRNA Synthetase Mutants for Enhanced Mammalian Genetic Code Expansion. Hu L, Qin X, Huang Y, Cao W, Wang C, Wang Y, Ling X, Chen H, Wu D, Lin Y, Liu T. ACS Synth Biol. 2020 Oct 16;9(10):2723-2736. doi: 10.1021/acssynbio.0c00257. Epub 2020 Sep 23. PubMed 32931698.
Backbone
  Vector backbone: pCMV
  Backbone size w/o insert (bp): 5988
  Vector type: Mammalian Expression, Synthetic Biology
  Selectable markers: Hygromycin
Growth in bacteria
  Bacterial resistance: Ampicillin, 100 μg/mL
  Growth temperature: 37°C
  Growth strain: DH5alpha
  Copy number: High Copy
Gene/Insert
  Gene/Insert name: MtPylRS-478(human-opti)
  Species: Methanosarcina thermophila
  Insert size (bp): 1434
  Promoter: CMV
  Cloning method: Gibson Cloning
  Sequencing primers: 5′ CMV-forward; 3′ BGHR
Terms and licenses: Academic/Nonprofit Terms; Industry Terms: Not Available to Industry
Depositor comments: The insert gene-MtPylRS was retrieved from the uniprot database, where its ID is Q1L6A3. The genetic codon of the insert gene has been human optimized
How to cite: pCMV-MtPylRS (human-opti) was a gift from Tao Liu (Addgene plasmid # 164080 ; http://n2t.net/addgene:164080 ; RRID:Addgene_164080)
